Addgene plasmid #67242: TbSIR2RP1
Purpose: Determine its activity and specificity
Depositing lab: Cynthia Wolberger. Depositing organization: Johns Hopkins University and School of Medicine. Publication: Side chain specificity of ADP-ribosylation by a sirtuin. Fahie K, Hu P, Swatkoski S, Cotter RJ, Zhang Y, Wolberger C. FEBS J. 2009 Dec;276(23):7159-76. doi: 10.1111/j.1742-4658.2009.07427.x. Epub 2009 Nov 6. PubMed 19895577.
Backbone
  Vector backbone: pMalC2XHU
  Backbone size w/o insert (bp): 6600
  Total vector size (bp): 7653
  Vector type: Bacterial Expression
Growth in bacteria
  Bacterial resistance: Ampicillin, 100 μg/mL
  Growth temperature: 37°C
  Growth strain: DH5alpha
  Copy number: High Copy
Gene/Insert
  Gene/Insert name: TbSIR2RP1
  Species: Trypanosoma brucei
  Insert size (bp): 1053
  GenBank ID: AF102869.1
  Promoter: p-lac
  Tag / fusion protein: none; MBP, TEV (N terminal on backbone); Thrombin, HIS (N terminal on backbone)
  Cloning method: Gateway Cloning
  Sequencing primers: 5′ 5'- TGC GTA CTG CGG TGA TCA AC -3'; 3′ 5'- CTG CAA GGC GAT TAA GTT GG -3'
Terms and licenses: Academic/Nonprofit Terms; Industry Terms: Not Available to Industry
How to cite: TbSIR2RP1 was a gift from Cynthia Wolberger (Addgene plasmid # 67242 ; http://n2t.net/addgene:67242 ; RRID:Addgene_67242)
