[The description below was written by a language model from this plasmid's Addgene catalogue record.]
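Description:
TbSIR2RP1 is a bacterial expression plasmid of about 7.65 kb built on the pMalC2XHU backbone (roughly 6.6 kb), a derivative of the pMAL-c2X family of maltose-binding protein fusion vectors. It is maintained in E. coli as a high-copy plasmid under ampicillin selection. No feature table is provided, so details such as the origin of replication and the exact layout of the fusion region cannot be confirmed beyond what the catalogue fields state.

The insert is a 1,053 bp coding sequence for SIR2RP1, a Sir2-related protein (sirtuin) from the parasite Trypanosoma brucei, introduced by Gateway recombination cloning. Expression is listed as driven by a lac-type promoter, which in vectors of this kind allows inducible production in E. coli. The insert itself carries no tag, but the backbone supplies N-terminal fusion elements: maltose-binding protein with a TEV protease site, and a His tag with a thrombin cleavage site. Their precise order relative to one another is not specified. MBP typically improves solubility and permits amylose-resin purification, the His tag allows metal-affinity purification, and the protease sites allow the fusion partners to be removed to release the sirtuin.

The stated purpose is to determine the enzyme's activity and specificity. This fits with the associated work on the side-chain specificity of ADP-ribosylation by a sirtuin, where recombinant purified protein would be needed for in vitro biochemical assays.
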