>Addgene plasmid #67242 | TbSIR2RP1 | addgene partial sequence | sequence record 146961 | MBP-F 5'-GATGAAGCCCTGAAAGACGCGCAG-3'
CTCGGGCCGGGTGCGGCACACTACATCACAAGTTTGTACAAAAAAGCAGGCTTCGAAAATTTATATTTTC
AGGGCATGACAGAACCGAAGTTAGCAACCACGCACGTAGTGGGTGAACCCACCTTCGAAGGACTGGCACG
TTTCATTGAGCGAAACAACATCACCAAAATATTTGTTATGGTGGGCGCAGGGATAAGCGTTGCAGCTGGA
ATCCCCGACTTCCGCTCTCCACACACCGGCTTGTACGCTAAACTCAGTCGCTACAATCTCAACTCANCGG
AGGACGCCTTCTCACTCCCTCTCTTGCGTCAACAACCAAGTGTGTTTTACAACATTCTGATGGATATGGA
CCTCTGGCCCGGGAAGTATTGTCCTACGACGGNTCACCACTTTATCAGTCTACTCGCCAAGAAGGGCATG
TTATTATGCTGTTGTACGCAGAACATA
