>Addgene plasmid #67242 | TbSIR2RP1 | addgene partial sequence | sequence record 146964 | M13pUC-Fwd 5'-CCCAGTCACGACGTTGTAAAACG-3'
AGGATCCGAATTCTACATCACCACTTTGTACAAGTAAAGCTGGGTCTAGTGGTGGTGGTGGTGGTGAGAA
CCCCGGGGAACTAAACCCTCAACGACTTTTTCCCTACGCCGAGTGCGCTCAAATATTTCCCTTCCCTCAC
GTACAGAGGCGTCAAGCTGCTCTCCGAAGCCCAACGCCTGGGCAAAGGAACGAACAGACACCTGACAGTC
ACCAGGAAAGAAAATGTCACGCAACACGCCCGTCTCGTCATTCTCTGCGAGCGTAAACTGGTCATACCCG
TCGACGCTGCTGCTGTTGCTGCTGTCCCCACTGCTAATTTTACTGCCATTGCCATTTCCAGTGCTGAGAC
GATAGGAACTGGCGCGGAAATTGGGTGTTCGGTCCGTAGGAAAGCGGAACATCCTCCCGCCCACGCGCTC
CAAGTTAAACAACACTCGTGGCACGTCAGAGGGCACCATGAGCGCAAGGTCGGCAAATGGGTGGACTTNA
AGTGAGGTTCCCAAAATAAGCAGCAATTCCGTTTCCTCAATGAGTCCCGCTACGTTAAAAAACGCCTCCG
GGAGATTCTCGCCAAAGAAAACCACGTCGGGTTTCACTATACCACCACATTGATTGCAATGAGGCACTTT
TCCA
